>Addgene plasmid #11015 | EGFR (del3) L747-E749del, A750P | depositor partial sequence | sequence record 6849 | Author sequence
ACTATGCGACCCTCCGGGACGGCCGGGGCAGCGCTCCTGGCGCTGCTGGCTGCGCTCTGCCCGGCGAGTC
GGGCTCTGGAGGAAAAGAAAGTTTGCCAAGGCACGAGTAACAAGCTCACGCAGTTGGGCACTTTTGAAGA
TCATTTTCTCAGCCTCCAGAGGATGTTCAATAACTGTGAGGTGGTCCTTGGGAATTTGGAAATTACCTAT
GTGCAGAGGAATTATGATCTTTCCTTCTTAAAGACCATCCAGGAGGTGGCTGGTTATGTCCTCATTGCCC
TCAACACAGTGGAGCGAATTCCTTTGGAAAACCTGCAGATCATCAGAGGAAATATGTACTACGAAAATTC
CTATGCCTTAGCAGTCTTATCTAACTATGATGCAAATAAAACCGGACTGAAGGAGCTGCCCATGAGAAAT
TTACAGGAAATCCTGCATGGCGCCGTGCGGTTCAGCAACAACCCTGCCCTGTGCAACGTGGAGAGCATCC
AGTGGCGGGACATAGTCAGCAGTGACTTTCTCAGCAACATGTCGATGGACTTCCAGAACCACCTGGGCAG
CTGCCAAAAGTGTGATCCAAGCTGTCCCAATGGGAGCTGCTGGGGTGCAGGAGAGGAGAACTGCCAGAAA
CTGACCAAAATCATCTGTGCCCAGCAGTGCTCCGGGCGCTGCCGTGGCAAGTCCCCCAGTGACTGCTGCC
ACAACCAGTGTGCTGCAGGCTGCACAGGCCCCCGGGAGAGCGACTGCCTGGTCTGCCGCAAATTCCGAGA
CGAAGCCACGTGCAAGGACACCTGCCCCCCACTCATGCTCTACAACCCCACCACGTACCAGATGGATGTG
AACCCCGAGGGCAAATACAGCTTTGGTGCCACCTGCGTGAAGAAGTGTCCCCGTAATTATGTGGTGACAG
ATCACGGCTCGTGCGTCCGAGCCTGTGGGGCCGACAGCTATGAGATGGAGGAAGACGGCGTCCGCAAGTG
TAAGAAGTGCGAAGGGCCTTGCCGCAAAGTGTGTAACGGAATAGGTATTGGTGAATTTAAAGACTCACTC
TCCATAAATGCTACGAATATTAAACACTTCAAAAACTGCACCTCCATCAGTGGCGATCTCCACATCCTGC
CGGTGGCATTTAGGGGTGACTCCTTCACACATACTCCTCCTCTGGATCCACAGGAACTGGATATTCTGAA
AACCGTAAAGGAAATCACAGGGTTTTTGCTGATTCAGGCTTGGCCTGAAAACAGGACGGACCTCCATGCC
TTTGAGAACCTAGAAATCATACGCGGCAGGACCAAGCAACATGGTCAGTTTTCTCTTGCAGTCGTCAGCC
TGAACATAACATCCTTGGGATTACGCTCCCTCAAGGAGATAAGTGATGGAGATGTGATAATTTCAGGAAA
CAAAAATTTGTGCTATGCAAATACAATAAACTGGAAAAAACTGTTTGGGACCTCCGGTCAGAAAACCAAA
ATTATAAGCAACAGAGGTGAAAACAGCTGCAAGGCCACAGGCCAGGTCTGCCATGCCTTGTGCTCCCCCG
AGGGCTGCTGGGGCCCGGAGCCCAGGGACTGCGTCTCTTGCCGGAATGTCAGCCGAGGCAGGGAATGCGT
GGACAAGTGCAACCTTCTGGAGGGTGAGCCAAGGGAGTTTGTGGAGAACTCTGAGTGCATACAGTGCCAC
CCAGAGTGCCTGCCTCAGGCCATGAACATCACCTGCACAGGACGGGGACCAGACAACTGTATCCAGTGTG
CCCACTACATTGACGGCCCCCACTGCGTCAAGACCTGCCCGGCAGGAGTCATGGGAGAAAACAACACCCT
GGTCTGGAAGTACGCAGACGCCGGCCATGTGTGCCACCTGTGCCATCCAAACTGCACCTACGGATGCACT
GGGCCAGGTCTTGAAGGCTGTCCAACGAATGGGCCTAAGATCCCGTCCATCGCCACTGGGATGGTGGGGG
CCCTCCTCTTGCTGCTGGTGGTGGCCCTGGGGATCGGCCTCTTCATGCGAAGGCGCCACATCGTTCGGAA
GCGCACGCTGCGGAGGCTGCTGCAGGAGAGGGAGCTTGTGGAGCCTCTTACACCCAGTGGAGAAGCTCCC
AACCAAGCTCTCTTGAGGATCTTGAAGGAAACTGAATTCAAAAAGATCAAAGTGCTGGGCTCCGGTGCGT
TCGGCACGGTGTATAAGGGACTCTGGATCCCAGAAGGTGAGAAAGTTAAAATTCCCGTCGCTATCAAGGA
ACCAACATCTCCGAAAGCCAACAAGGAAATCCTCGATGAAGCCTACGTGATGGCCAGCGTGGACAACCCC
CACGTGTGCCGCCTGCTGGGCATCTGCCTCACCTCCACCGTGCAACTCATCACGCAGCTCATGCCCTTCG
GCTGCCTCCTGGACTATGTCCGGGAACACAAAGACAATATTGGCTCCCAGTACCTGCTCAACTGGTGTGT
GCAGATCGCAAAGGGCATGAACTACTTGGAGGACCGTCGCTTGGTGCACCGCGACCTGGCAGCCAGGAAC
GTACTGGTGAAAACACCGCAGCATGTCAAGATCACAGATTTTGGGCTGGCCAAACTGCTGGGTGCGGAAG
AGAAAGAATACCATGCAGAAGGAGGCAAAGTGCCTATCAAGTGGATGGCATTGGAATCAATTTTACACAG
AATCTATACCCACCAGAGTGATGTCTGGAGCTACGGGGTGACCGTTTGGGAGTTGATGACCTTTGGATCC
AAGCCATATGACGGAATCCCTGCCAGCGAGATCTCCTCCATCCTGGAGAAAGGAGAACGCCTCCCTCAGC
CACCCATATGTACCATCGATGTCTACATGATCATGGTCAAGTGCTGGATGATAGACGCAGATAGTCGCCC
AAAGTTCCGTGAGTTGATCATCGAATTCTCCAAAATGGCCCGAGACCCCCAGCGCTACCTTGTCATTCAG
GGGGATGAAAGAATGCATTTGCCAAGTCCTACAGACTCCAACTTCTACCGTGCCCTGATGGATGAAGAAG
ACATGGACGACGTGGTGGATGCCGACGAGTACCTCATCCCACAGCAGGGCTTCTTCAGCAGCCCCTCCAC
GTCACGGACTCCCCTCCTGAGCTCTCTGAGTGCAACCAGCAACAATTCCACCGTGGCTTGCATTGATAGA
AATGGGCTGCAAAGCTGTCCCATCAAGGAAGACAGCTTCTTGCAGCGATACAGCTCAGACCCCACAGGCG
CCTTGACTGAGGACAGCATAGACGACACCTTCCTCCCAGTGCCTGAATACATAAACCAGTCCGTTCCCAA
AAGGCCCGCTGGCTCTGTGCAGAATCCTGTCTATCACAATCAGCCTCTGAACCCCGCGCCCAGCAGAGAC
CCACACTACCAGGACCCCCACAGCACTGCAGTGGGCAACCCCGAGTATCTCAACACTGTCCAGCCCACCT
GTGTCAACAGCACATTCGACAGCCCTGCCCACTGGGCCCAGAAAGGCAGCCACCAAATTAGCCTGGACAA
CCCTGACTACCAGCAGGACTTCTTTCCCAAGGAAGCCAAGCCAAATGGCATCTTTAAGGGCTCCACAGCT
GAAAATGCAGAATACCTAAGGGTCGCGCCACAAAGCAGTGAATTTATTGGAGCATGAGAT
