>Addgene plasmid #11015 | EGFR (del3) L747-E749del, A750P | addgene partial sequence | sequence record 17985 | 11015 with pBABE5'
TGGTGGTCATCATGCGACCCTCCGGGACGGCCGGGGCAGCGCTCCTGGCGCTGCTGGCTGCGCTCTGCCC
GGCGAGTCGGGCTCTGGAGGAAAAGAAAGTTTGCCAAGGCACGAGTAACAAGCTCACGCAGTTGGGCACT
TTTGAAGATCATTTTCTCAGCCTCCAGAGGATGTTCAATAACTGTGAGGTGGTCCTTGGGAATTTGGAAA
TTACCTATGTGCAGAGGAATTATGATCTTTCCTTCTTAAAGACCATCCAGGAGGTGGCTGGTTATGTCCT
CATTGCCCTCAACACAGTGGAGCGAATTCCTTTGGAAAACCTGCAGATCATCAGAGGAAATATGTACTAC
GAAAATTCCTATGCCTTAGCAGTCTTATCTAACTATGATGCAAATAAAACCGGACTGAAGGAGCTGCCCA
TGAGAAATTTACAGGAAATCCTGCATGGCGCCGTGCGGTTCAGCAACAACCCTGCCCTGTGCAACGTGGA
GAGCATCCAGTGGCGGGACATAGTCAGCAGTGACTTTCTCAGCAACATGTCGATGGACTTCCAGAACCAC
CTGGGCAGCTGCCAAAAGTGTGATCCAAGCTGTCCCAATGGGAGCTGCTGGGGTGCAGGAGAGGAGAACT
GCCAGAAACTGACCAAAATCATCTGTGCCCAGCAGTGCTCCGGGCGCTGCCGTGGCAAGTCCCCCAGTGA
CTGCTGCCACAACCAGTGTGCTGCAGGC
