[The description below was written by a language model from this plasmid's Addgene catalogue record.]
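Description:
EGFR (del3) L747-E749del, A750P is a retroviral mammalian expression plasmid built on the pBABE puro backbone (about 5.2 kb without insert). It carries a roughly 3.6 kb human epidermal growth factor receptor (EGFR/ERBB1/HER1) coding sequence. In bacteria it is maintained as a high-copy plasmid under ampicillin selection, and puromycin resistance allows selection of transduced or transfected mammalian cells. No feature table accompanies the record, so the regulatory elements are not itemised. In pBABE-type vectors generally, the insert lies between Moloney murine leukemia virus-derived long terminal repeats. The 5′ LTR drives transcription of the cloned gene, a packaging signal allows the transcript to be incorporated into virions when packaging functions are supplied in trans, and the puromycin marker is expressed from a separate internal promoter.

The EGFR insert was cloned into the SnaBI site of the backbone, and the site was destroyed at both junctions. It encodes a mutant receptor in which residues L747 through E749 are deleted and A750 is changed to proline, a variant the depositor calls "del3". According to the depositor's comments, the mutation was introduced by PCR-based mutagenesis using a related EGFR plasmid from the same collection as template. The depositor has also supplied the insert sequence to the repository. No epitope tags or reporters are recorded.

The stated purpose is retroviral delivery and expression of this mutant EGFR in human cells. The associated publication concerns oncogenic transformation by inhibitor-sensitive and inhibitor-resistant EGFR mutants. This suggests the construct serves to generate stable, puromycin-selected cell populations for comparing the transforming activity and drug response of this allele with other EGFR variants.
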