Addgene plasmid #11015: EGFR (del3) L747-E749del, A750P
Purpose: Retroviral construct for expressing human EGFR with L747-E749 deletion and A750P mutation in human cells
Depositing lab: Matthew Meyerson. Depositing organization: Dana-Farber Cancer Institute. Publication: Oncogenic Transformation by Inhibitor-Sensitive and -Resistant EGFR Mutants. Greulich H, Chen TH, Feng W, Janne PA, Alvarez JV, Zappaterra M, Bulmer SE, Frank DA, Hahn WC, Sellers WR, Meyerson M. PLoS Med. 2005 Oct 4. 2(11):e313. 10.1371/journal.pmed.0020313 PubMed 16187797.
Backbone
  Vector backbone: pBABE puro
  Backbone size w/o insert (bp): 5169
  Vector type: Mammalian Expression, Retroviral
  Selectable markers: Puromycin
  Backbone manufacturer: available at Addgene
Growth in bacteria
  Bacterial resistance: Ampicillin, 100 μg/mL
  Growth temperature: 37°C
  Growth strain: DH5alpha
  Copy number: High Copy
Gene/Insert
  Gene/Insert name: EGFR (del3) (alt names: epidermal growth factor receptor; ERBB)
  Species: H. sapiens (human)
  Insert size (bp): 3630
  Mutation: L747-E749 deleted, A750P
  Entrez Gene: EGFR (a.k.a. ERBB, ERBB1, ERRP, HER1, NISBD2, NNCIS, PIG61, mENA)
  Cloning method: Restriction Enzyme; 5′ cloning site SnaBI (destroyed during cloning); 3′ cloning site SnaBI (destroyed during cloning)
  Sequencing primers: 5′ pBABE5'
Terms and licenses: Academic/Nonprofit Terms; Industry Terms: Not Available to Industry
Depositor comments: Author has deposited the sequence of the insert to Addgene. Click on "sequence" to view. Mutation made by using the following primers to PCR from plasmid 11011: 5'-GTCGCTATCAAGGAACCAACATCTCCGAAA-3' and 5'-TTTCGGAGATGTTGGTTCCTTGATAGCGAC-3'
How to cite: EGFR (del3) L747-E749del, A750P was a gift from Matthew Meyerson (Addgene plasmid # 11015 ; http://n2t.net/addgene:11015 ; RRID:Addgene_11015)
